>Addgene plasmid #112902 | pTORGm43GW | addgene full sequence | sequence record 220566 | Addgene NGS Result
TACGCCGCCTTAGTAACAAACATGCCAAAAGAAGGAAAGCTTTCACCAGCTTTCAAGTTTAATCAATCTT
TGAGAGTCACAATTGCAAGAATAAATGAATTTTTACAACACAGTTCGATGCACTGTGTTTCGTCTTGATG
AAAATTGGACGGCAAATCGAGTATCTTAAACAAATCTCGGCATAGGCTGTCCATTTTGTGGTCGCCTCTT
TGTTGGTAGTTTGCAGTAGTTTCATTAGTAGAAGATCTGCATCCTCAATCTGCTAAACGTCTTGAGCAGC
TATGAGACGATCCGGGGAATTGGGGCCCGAGCTCCAATTCGCCCTATAGTGAGTCGTATTACAATTCACT
GGCCGTCGTTTTACAACGTCGTGACTGGGAAAACCCTGGCGTTACCCAACTTAATCGCCTTGCAGCACAT
CCCCCTTTCGCCAGCTGGCGTAATAGCGAAGAGGCCCGCACCGATCGCCCTTCCCAACAGTTGCGCAGCC
TGAATGGCGAATGGAAATTGTAAGCGTTAATATTTTGTTAAAATTCGCGTTAAATTTTTGTTAAATCAGC
TCATTTTTTAACCAATAGGCCGAAATCGGCAAAATCCCTTATAAATCAAAAGAATAGACCGAGATAGGGT
[37 nt withheld, positions 631-667]
AAAGAACGTGGACTCCAACGTCAAAGG
[49 nt withheld, positions 695-743]
T
[91 nt withheld, positions 745-835]
G
[124 nt withheld, positions 837-960]
CAGGTGGCACTTTTCGGGGAAATGTGCGCGGAACCCCTATTTGTTTATTTTTCTAAATACATTCAAATAT
GTATCCGCTCATGAGACAATAACCCTGATAAATGCTTCAATAATATTGAAAAAGGAAGAGTATGAGTATT
CAACATTTCCGTGTCGCCCTTATTCCCTTTTTTGCGGCATTTTGCCTTCCTGTTTTTGCTCACCCAGAAA
CGCTGGTGAAAGTAAAAGATGCTGAAGATCAGTTGGGTGCACGAGTGGGTTACATCGAACTGGATCTCAA
CAGCGGTAAGATCCTTGAGAGTTTTCGCCCCGAAGAACGTTTTCCAATGATGAGCACTTTTAAAGTTCTG
CTATGTGGCGCGGTATTATCCCGTATTGACGCCGGGCAAGAGCAACTCGGTCGCCGCATACACTATTCTC
AGAATGACTTGGTTGAGTACTCACCAGTCACAGAAAAGCATCTTACGGATGGCATGACAGTAAGAGAATT
ATGCAGTGCTGCCATAACCATGAGTGATAACACTGCGGCCAACTTACTTCTGACAACGATCGGAGGACCG
AAGGAGCTAACCGCTTTTTTGCACAACATGGGGGATCATGTAACTCGCCTTGATCGTTGGGAACCGGAGC
TGAATGAAGCCATACCAAACGACGAGCGTGACACCACGATGCCTGTAGCAATGGCAACAACGTTGCGCAA
ACTATTAACTGGCGAACTACTTACTCTAGCTTCCCGGCAACAATTAATAGACTGGATGGAGGCGGATAAA
GTTGCAGGACCACTTCTGCGCTCGGCCCTTCCGGCTGGCTGGTTTATTGCTGATAAATCTGGAGCCGGTG
AGCGTGGGTCTCGCGGTATCATTGCAGCACTGGGGCCAGATGGTAAGCCCTCCCGTATCGTAGTTATCTA
CACGACGGGGAGTCAGGCAACTATGGATGAACGAAATAGACAGATCGCTGAGATAGGTGCCTCACTGATT
AAGCATTGGTAACTGTCAGACCAAGTTTACTCATATATACTTTAGATTGATTTAAAACTTCATTTTTAAT
TTAAAAGGATCTAGGTGAAGATCCTTTTTGATAATCTCATGACCAAAATCCCTTAACGTGAGTTTTCGTT
CCACTGAGCGTCAGACCCCGTAGAAAAGATCAAAGGATCTTCTTGAGATCCTTTTTTTCTGCGCGTAATC
TGCTGCTTGCAAACAAAAAAACCACCGCTACCAGCGGTGGTTTGTTTGCCGGATCAAGAGCTACCAACTC
TTTTTCCGAAGGTAACTGGCTTCAGCAGAGCGCAGATACCAAATACTGTTCTTCTAGTGTAGCCGTAGTT
AGGCCACCACTTCAAGAACTCTGTAGCACCGCCTACATACCTCGCTCTGCTAATCCTGTTACCAGTGGCT
GCTGCCAGTGGCGATAAGTCGTGTCTTACCGGGTTGGACTCAAGACGATAGTTACCGGATAAGGCGCAGC
GGTCGGGCTGAACGGGGGGTTCGTGCACACAGCCCAGCTTGGAGCGAACGACCTACACCGAACTGAGATA
CCTACAGCGTGAGCTATGAGAAAGCGCCACGCTTCCCGAAGGGAGAAAGGCGGACAGGTATCCGGTAAGC
GGCAGGGTCGGAACAGGAGAGCGCACGAGGGAGCTTCCAGGGGGAAACGCCTGGTATCTTTATAGTCCTG
TCGGGTTTCGCCACCTCTGACTTGAGCGTCGATTTTTGTGATGCTCGTCAGGGGGGCGGAGCCTATGGAA
AAACGCCAGCAACGCGGCCTTTTTACGGTTCCTGGCCTTTTGCTGGCCTTTTGCTCACATGTTCTTTCCT
GCGTTATCCCCTGATTCTGTGGATAACCGTATTACCGCCTTTGAGTGAGCTGATACCGCTCGCCGCAGCC
GAACGACCGAGCGCAGCGAGTCAGTGAGCGAGGAAGCGGAAGAGCGCCCAATACGCAAACCGCCTCTCCC
CGCGCGTTGGCCGATTCATTAATGCAGCTGGCACGACAGGTTTCCCGACTGGAAAGCGGGCAGTGAGCGC
AACGCAATTAATGTGAGTTAGCTCACTCATTAGGCACCCCAGGCTTTACACTTTATGCTTCCGGCTCGTA
TGTTGTGTGGAATTGTGAGCGGATAACAATTTCACACAGGAAACAGCTATGACCATGATTACGCCAAGCT
CGAAATTAACCCTCACTAAAGGGAACAAAAGCTGGTACCGGGCCCATTATACCTCGTATTCGATTAAATG
ATACAACTCATTGCCACACCGCAAGACGGCGTCACCACCATAGACAGCCTTTCAAGCACCCCCTTGTCTA
TGAGCTGCCACGTCAGCTGCCGCTCCTAATATCCACCCGCGTCCCTATTCCCGTCATATGCCAAGCTATC
AACTTTGTATAGAAAAGTTGAACGAGAAACGTAAAATGATATAAATATCAATATATTAAATTAGATTTTG
CATAAAAAACAGACTACATAATACTGTAAAACACAACATATCCAGTCACTATGGTCGACCTGCAGACTGG
CTGTGTATAAGGGAGCCTGACATTTATATTCCCCAGAACATCAGGTTAATGGCGTTTTTGATGTCATTTT
CGCGGTGACTGAGATCAGCCACTTCTTCCCCGATAACGGAGACCGGCACACTGGCCATATCGGTGGTCAT
CATGCGCCAGCTTTCATCCCCGATATGCACCACCGGGTAAAGTTCACGGGGGACTTTATCTGACAGCAGA
CGTGCACTGGCCAGGGGGATCACCATCCGTCGCCCGGGCGTGTCAATAATATCACTCTGTACATCCACAA
ACAGACGATAACGGCTCTCTCTTTTATAGGTGAAAACCTTAAACTGCATTTCACCAGCCCCTGTTCTCGT
CGGCAAAAGAGCCGTTCATTTCAATAAACCGGGCGACCTCAGCCATCCCTTCTTGATTTTCCGCTTTCCA
GCGTTCGGCACGCAGACGACGGGCTTCATTCTGCATGGTTGTGCTTACCGAACCGGAGATACTGACATCA
TATATGCCTTGAGCAACTGATAGCTGTCGCTGTCAACTGTCACTGTGATACGCTGCTTCATAGCATACCT
CTTTTTGACATACTTCGGGTATACATATCAGTATATATTCTTATACCGCAAAAATCAGCGCGCAAATACG
CATACTGTTATCTGGCTTTTAGTAAGCCGGATCCTCTAGATTACGCCCCGCCTGCCACTCATCGCAGTAC
TGTTGTAATTCATTAAGCATTCTGCCGACATGGAAGCCATCACAAACGGCATGATGAACCTGAATCGCCA
GCGGCATCAGCACCTTGTCGCCTTGCGTATAATATTTGCCCATGGTGAAAACGGGGGCGAAGAAGTTGTC
CATATTGGCCACGTTTAAATCAAAACTGGTGAAACTCACCCAGGGATTGGCTGAGACGAAAAACATATTC
TCAATAAACCCTTTAGGGAAATAGGCCAGGTTTTCACCGTAACACGCCACATCTTGCGAATATATGTGTA
GAAACTGCCGGAAATCGTCGTGGTATTCACTCCAGAGCGATGAAAACGTTTCAGTTTGCTCATGGAAAAC
GGTGTAACAAGGGTGAACACTATCCCATATCACCAGCTCACCGTCTTTCATTGCCATACGGAATTCCGGA
TGAGCATTCATCAGGCGGGCAAGAATGTGAATAAAGGCCGGATAAAACTTGTGCTTATTTTTCTTTACGG
TCTTTAAAAAGGCCGTAATATCCAGCTGAACGGTCTGGTTATAGGTACATTGAGCAACTGACTGAAATGC
CTCAAAATGTTCTTTACGATGCCATTGGGATATATCAACGGTGGTATATCCAGTGATTTTTTTCTCCATT
TTAGCTTCCTTAGCTCCTGAAAATCTCGACGGATCCTAACTCAAAATCCACACATTATACGAGCCGGAAG
CATAAAGTGTAAAGCCTGGGGTGCCTAATGCGGCCGCCATAGTGACTGGATATGTTGTGTTTTACAGTAT
TATGTAGTCTGTTTTTTATGCAAAATCTAATTTAATATATTGATATTTATATCATTTTACGTTTCTCGTT
CAACTTTATTATACATAGTTGATAATTCACATATGCTCAATGCAATTGACTGTGTCCTCGATTATTTCTA
TTATTTAATATTATTTCCATTAAAAAAGAAATCCAGTTCGTGGCAAAATAAGACAAAGGTTTAAATAAAA
ATTTATCGTTATTAAACTCGTAACTTACCTTCTTCATGGCTCAACCCAATCTGTATATCGACTTATTTAA
TTTGGTTAACAAATCGGTTTTCGTCGCAAATAGGGGATGACAACTAAAATACCAATTTGTGTCCTTGCGA
CACGTCAACAGGTGGCTGCCAATATCTCAGGTTTTGAGCACACAACGCTGTGATTGGCTATCTGTAGATC
GCTTCGAGAACTTTCGGACCGACATATCAGAACGCAGTCATGTCCAATCCAGCTAACGATTGGTCGAAAC
CGCACTTCATCGCTTCATTTCAACCAATTCCCATCTACTAAAACGAGCGTCGGAATAGTCTCGAACGTAA
CCCCACGTAGTGGGTGGCAGCGCCCCTCGTATCTTTCAATCGCCACTCGAGTCTCAAGTTTGCTCACTTT
GAAATTTTCCATCTGGACTACACATCAAATCTAACTCAACTTTTATCAATTGAAACACAAGGGCCCCGTT
TCGCATGTTACGCAGCAGCAACGATGTTACGCAGCAGGGCAGTCGCCCTAAAACAAAGTTAGGTGGCTCA
AGTATGGGCATCATTCGCACATGTAGGCTCGGCCCTGACCAAGTCAAATCCATGCGGGCTGCTCTTGATC
TTTTCGGTCGTGAGTTCGGAGACGTAGCCACCTACTCCCAACATCAGCCGGACTCCGATTACCTCGGGAA
CTTGCTCCGTAGTAAGACATTCATCGCGCTTGCTGCCTTCGACCAAGAAGCGGTTGTTGGCGCTCTCGCG
GCTTACGTTCTGCCCAAGTTTGAGCAGCCGCGTAGTGAGATCTATATCTATGATCTCGCAGTCTCCGGCG
AGCACCGGAGGCAGGGCATTGCCACCGCGCTCATCAATCTCCTCAAGCATGAGGCCAACGCGCTTGGTGC
TTATGTGATCTACGTGCAAGCAGATTACGGTGACGATCCCGCAGTGGCTCTCTATACAAAGTTGGGCATA
CGGGAAGAAGTGATGCACTTTGATATCGACCCAAGTACCGCCACCTAAGCGGGACTCTGGGGTTCGAAAT
GACCGACCAAGCGACGCCCAACCTGCCATCACGAGATTTCGATTCCACCGCCGCCTTCTATGAAAGGTTG
GGCTTCGGAATCGTTTTCCGGGACGCCGGCTGGATGATCCTCCAGCGCGGGGATCTCATGCTGGAGTTCT
TCGCCCACCCCCCGGATCCCCGGGGTCGACTAGAATACTTAGCAATTGGTTAGTTTGAAAATTGTCAAAG
CAGAGTTTTTTCGACAATAAAATTTATTTTCTAAATATTTGATTTAGCGTTGACTTAATTTGTTGATTCG
GTTGTCATCTTTTGTGAAGATGCCCGAGAGTCTAGTAAATCTCAAGCGAAACATAGTGAGAAGGTCACTA
TGGCTGGTTTGCATGAGTCTGGGCCTATTGTGCT
Features (pLannotate 1.2.2; 21 found; start..end, strand, type, name):
    323..341     -  promoter       T7 promoter: promoter for bacteriophage T7 RNA polymerase
    344..501     +  CDS            lacZα (fragment): LacZα fragment of β-galactosidase; lacZ fragment
    532..960     -  rep_origin     f1 ori (sequence partly withheld): f1 bacteriophage origin of replication; arrow indicates direction of (+) strand synthesis
    987..1091    +  promoter       AmpR promoter: bla
   1092..1952    +  CDS            AmpR: β-lactamase; bla; confers resistance to ampicillin, carbenicillin, and related antibiotics
   2123..2711    +  rep_origin     ori: high-copy-number ColE1/pMB1/pBR322/pUC origin of replication
   2894..2986    +  CDS            lacI (fragment): lac repressor; lacI; The lac repressor binds to the lac operator to inhibit transcription in E. coli. This inhibition can be relieved by adding lactose or isopropyl-β-D-thiogalactopyranoside (IPTG).
   2999..3020    +  protein_bind   CAP binding site: CAP binding activates transcription in the presence of cAMP. E. coli catabolite activator protein
   3035..3065    +  promoter       lac promoter: promoter for the E. coli lac operon
   3073..3089    +  protein_bind   lac operator: The lac repressor binds to the lac operator to inhibit transcription in E. coli. This inhibition can be relieved by adding lactose or isopropyl-β-D-thiogalactopyranoside (IPTG). lac repressor encoded by lacI
   3134..3152    +  promoter       T3 promoter: promoter for bacteriophage T3 RNA polymerase
   3340..3360    +  protein_bind   attB4: mutant version of attB; core recombination site for the Gateway® BP reaction BP Clonase™
   3344..3463    +  protein_bind   attR1: mutant version of attR; recombination site for the Gateway® LR reaction LR Clonase™
   3504..3809    -  CDS            ccdB: CcdB, a bacterial toxin that poisons DNA gyrase; ccdB; Plasmids containing the ccdB gene cannot be propagated in standard E. coli strains.
   3814..3972    -  CDS            ccdA (fragment): CCDA_ECO57 - Also known as H, letA. Experimental evidence at protein level: Swiss-Prot protein existence level 1. Antitoxin component of a type II toxin-antitoxin (TA) system which inhibits the post-segregational killing (PSK) of plasmid-free cells, also referred to as a plasmid addiction system. Binds to and blocks the activity of CcdB; will also remove bound CcdB protein from the CcdB-GyrA complex by forming a CcdA-CcdB complex, a process termed rejuvenation. Functions as a transcriptional corepressor for the ccdAB operon, repression also requires CcdB (By similarity). From Escherichia coli
   4129..4809    -  CDS            CmR: chloramphenicol acetyltransferase confers resistance to chloramphenicol
   4810..4839    -  promoter       cat promoter (fragment): promoter of the E. coli cat gene encoding chloramphenicol acetyltransferase
   4863..4893    -  promoter       lac UV5 promoter: E. coli lac promoter with an "up" mutation
   4918..5041    -  protein_bind   attR3: mutant version of attR; recombination site for the Gateway® LR reaction LR Clonase™
   5655..6188    +  CDS            GmR: gentamycin acetyltransferase; aacC1; confers resistance to gentamycin
   6209..6370    +  CDS            ble (fragment): BLE_KLEPN - Experimental evidence at protein level: Swiss-Prot protein existence level 1. Binding protein with a strong affinity to the bleomycin family of antibiotics. Binds to CL990; an antimitotic-antibiotic compound. From Klebsiella pneumoniae.
