[The description below was written by a language model from this plasmid's Addgene catalogue record and pLannotate feature annotations shown in this document.]
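Description:
pTORGm43GW is an empty-backbone Multisite Gateway destination vector of about 6.6 kb for gene expression in oomycetes, derived from the related backbone pTORGm34GW. The associated work concerns Phytophthora palmivora and Phytophthora infestans. In E. coli it replicates from a high-copy ColE1/pUC-type origin and also carries an f1 phage origin. It is selected with ampicillin (β-lactamase under its own promoter) together with chloramphenicol. The surrounding scaffold resembles a phagemid cloning vector, with lacZα and lacI fragments, a CAP site, the lac promoter and operator, and flanking T7 and T3 promoters.

The Gateway cassette holds the ccdB gyrase toxin, a ccdA fragment and a chloramphenicol acetyltransferase gene with cat and lacUV5 promoter elements. Because ccdB is present, the unrecombined plasmid has to be maintained in a ccdB-tolerant strain. An LR reaction replaces the cassette with entry-clone fragments, removing both the toxin and the chloramphenicol marker, which counter-selects against non-recombinant plasmids. The catalogue describes the flanking sites as attR3/attR4. The automated annotation labels one end attR3 and the other as attR1 overlapping an attB4 core, which probably reflects an attR4 site being matched to its closest relatives.

Downstream of the cassette lies an aacC1-type gentamicin acetyltransferase gene (AAC(3)-I), the selectable marker for oomycete transformants, followed by a short fragment of a bleomycin-binding protein gene. The feature table annotates no oomycete promoters or terminators, so the record does not state what drives the marker or the recombined insert. The vector is intended for assembling multi-fragment expression constructs and selecting transformed Phytophthora with gentamicin.
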