Addgene plasmid #112902: pTORGm43GW
Purpose: (Empty Backbone) Multisite (attR3/attR4) Gateway vector for expression in oomycetes. Confers resistance to gentamicin.
Depositing lab: Sebastian Schornack. Depositing organization: University of Cambridge. Publication: N-acetyltransferase AAC(3)-I confers gentamicin resistance to Phytophthora palmivora and Phytophthora infestans. Evangelisti E, Yunusov T, Shenhav L, Schornack S. BMC Microbiol. 2019 Nov 27;19(1):265. doi: 10.1186/s12866-019-1642-0. PubMed 31775609.
Backbone
  Vector backbone: pTORGm34GW
  Backbone manufacturer: Edouard Evangelisti, Liron Shenhav
  Backbone size (bp): 6595
  Vector type: Oomycete expression
  Selectable markers: Gentamicin
Growth in bacteria
  Bacterial resistance: Chloramphenicol and Ampicillin, 25 & 100 μg/mL
  Growth temperature: 37°C
  Growth strain: ccdB Survival
  Copy number: High Copy
Gene/Insert
  Cloning method: Gateway Cloning
Terms and licenses: Academic/Nonprofit Terms; Industry Terms: Not Available to Industry
How to cite: pTORGm43GW was a gift from Sebastian Schornack (Addgene plasmid # 112902 ; http://n2t.net/addgene:112902 ; RRID:Addgene_112902)
